Addgene plasmid #183439: pOC4 Grin1-smFP-V5 KI
Purpose: FlpON knock-in for GluN1-smFP-V5 (amino acid position: A20)
Depositing lab: Harold MacGillavry. Depositing organization: Utrecht University. Publication: Duplex Labeling and Manipulation of Neuronal Proteins Using Sequential CRISPR/Cas9 Gene Editing. Droogers WJ, Willems J, MacGillavry HD, de Jong APH. eNeuro. 2022 Jul 18;9(4):ENEURO.0056-22.2022. doi: 10.1523/ENEURO.0056-22.2022. PubMed 35851300.
Backbone
  Vector backbone: pOC4
  Vector type: Mammalian Expression, CRISPR
Growth in bacteria
  Bacterial resistance: Ampicillin, 100 μg/mL
  Growth temperature: 37°C
  Growth strain: DH5alpha
  Copy number: High Copy
Gene/Insert
  Gene/Insert name: gRNA and smFP V5 donor
  gRNA/shRNA sequence: CTTGGGGTCGCAGGCGGCGC
  Species: M. musculus (mouse), R. norvegicus (rat)
  Cloning method: Restriction Enzyme; 5′ cloning site unknown (unknown if destroyed)
  Sequencing primers: 5′ ctagtccgtttttagcgcgt; 3′ cgggccatttaccgtaagtt
Terms and licenses: Academic/Nonprofit Terms; Industry Terms: Not Available to Industry
Depositor comments: Please visit https://www.biorxiv.org/content/10.1101/2022.01.02.474730v1 for bioRxiv preprint.
How to cite: pOC4 Grin1-smFP-V5 KI was a gift from Harold MacGillavry (Addgene plasmid # 183439 ; http://n2t.net/addgene:183439 ; RRID:Addgene_183439)
