[The description below was written by a language model from this plasmid's Addgene catalogue record and pLannotate feature annotations shown in this document.]
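Description:
pOC4 Grin1-smFP-V5 KI is a mammalian expression CRISPR plasmid built on the pOC4 backbone. It is designed for Flp-dependent ("FlpON") knock-in of a spaghetti-monster fluorescent protein carrying V5 epitopes (smFP-V5) into the endogenous Grin1 gene, tagging the NMDA receptor subunit GluN1 at amino acid position A20. The target species are listed as mouse and rat. It is propagated in bacteria as a high-copy plasmid with a ColE1/pUC-type origin and ampicillin resistance. The annotation also shows an f1 origin and a single AAV2 ITR, probably a leftover from the parental vector, since the record describes no AAV use.

The plasmid combines all the knock-in components. A human U6 promoter drives the Grin1-targeting guide RNA, but two minimal FRT sites sit between the promoter and the S. pyogenes gRNA scaffold. This arrangement fits the FlpON design, in which Flp-mediated excision of the intervening segment would be needed to produce a functional guide, although the record does not spell out the mechanism. Downstream lies the donor cassette, annotated as V5 tag fragments and a GFP-derived scaffold, which matches smFP-V5. A hybrid CMV enhancer/chicken β-actin promoter with a hybrid intron then drives FLAG-tagged SpCas9, terminated by a bGH polyadenylation signal. The annotation splits Cas9 into adjoining N- and C-terminal segments, which together appear to form one continuous coding sequence.

The associated publication concerns duplex labeling of neuronal proteins by sequential Cas9 editing. In that context, making this knock-in dependent on Flp lets it be separated in time from a first editing event, so that two endogenous proteins can be tagged in the same neuron. The sequence record is labelled a partial NGS result, so the feature table may be incomplete.
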