Features (pLannotate 1.2.2; 22 found; start..end, strand, type, name):
     62..302     +  promoter       U6 promoter: RNA polymerase III promoter for human U6 snRNA
    349..382     +  protein_bind   FRT (minimal): supports FLP-mediated excision but not integration (Turan and Bode, 2011) FLP recombinase from the Saccharomyces cerevisiae 2μ plasmid
    421..454     +  protein_bind   FRT (minimal): supports FLP-mediated excision but not integration (Turan and Bode, 2011) FLP recombinase from the Saccharomyces cerevisiae 2μ plasmid
    455..519     +  misc_RNA       tracrRNA (fragment): trans-activating CRISPR RNA for the Streptococcus pyogenes CRISPR/Cas9 system
    526..569     +  misc_RNA       gRNA scaffold (fragment): guide RNA scaffold for the Streptococcus pyogenes CRISPR/Cas9 system
    760..782     +  CDS            V5 tag (fragment): epitope tag from simian virus 5
    814..1746    +  CDS            vsfGFP-9 (fragment): vsfGFP-9 is a basic (constitutively fluorescent) green fluorescent protein published in 2015, derived from Aequorea victoria. It has low acid sensitivity.
   1960..2245    +  enhancer       CMV enhancer: human cytomegalovirus immediate early enhancer; contains an 18-bp deletion relative to the standard CMV enhancer
   2247..2524    +  promoter       chicken β-actin promoter: No description available
   2525..2752    +  intron         hybrid intron: hybrid between chicken β-actin (CBA) and minute virus of mice (MMV) introns (Gray et al., 2011)
   2776..2796    +  CDS            3xFLAG (fragment): three tandem FLAG® epitope tags
   2830..4431    +  CDS            Cas9(N): N-terminal portion of Streptococcus pyogenes Cas9 (Zetsche et al., 2015)
   4432..6930    +  CDS            Cas9(C): C-terminal portion of Streptococcus pyogenes Cas9 (Zetsche et al., 2015)
   7000..7111    +  polyA_signal   bGH poly(A) signal: bovine growth hormone polyadenylation signal
   7216..7356    +  repeat_region  AAV2 ITR: inverted terminal repeat of adeno-associated virus serotype 2 inverted
   7361..7412    -  misc_feature   bom (fragment): basis of mobility region from pBR322
   7431..7886    +  rep_origin     f1 ori (sequence partly withheld): f1 bacteriophage origin of replication; arrow indicates direction of (+) strand synthesis
   7887..7936    -  misc_feature   bom (fragment): basis of mobility region from pBR322
   8038..8073    -  CDS            rop (fragment): Rop protein, which maintains plasmids at low copy number; rop
   8168..8272    +  promoter       AmpR promoter: bla
   8273..9133    +  CDS            AmpR: β-lactamase; bla; confers resistance to ampicillin, carbenicillin, and related antibiotics
   9304..9892    +  rep_origin     ori: high-copy-number ColE1/pMB1/pBR322/pUC origin of replication
>Addgene plasmid #183439 | pOC4 Grin1-smFP-V5 KI | addgene full sequence | sequence record 360110 | Addgene Partial NGS Result
AACGCCAGCAACGCGGCCTTTTTACGGTTCCTGGCCTTTTGCTGGCCTTTTGCTCACATGTGAGGGCCTA
TTTCCCATGATTCCTTCATATTTGCATATACGATACAAGGCTGTTAGAGAGATAATTGGAATTAATTTGA
CTGTAAACACAAAGATATTAGTACAAAATACGTGACGTAGAAAGTAATAATTTCTTGGGTAGTTTGCAGT
TTTAAAATTATGTTTTAAAATGGACTATCATATGCTTACCGTAACTTGAAAGTATTTCGATTTCTTGGCT
TTATATATCTTGTGGAAAGGACGAAACACCGCTTGGGGTCGCAGGCGGCGCGTTTAAGAGCTATGCTGGA
AGTTCCTATTCTCTAGAAAGTATAGGAACTTCTTTTTTTTTTGCGGCCGCCCAGAATTCTGGCCTGCAGG
GAAGTTCCTATTCTCTAGAAAGTATAGGAACTTCCAGCATAGCAAGTTTAAATAAGGCTAGTCCGTTATC
AACTTGAAAAAGTGGCACCGAGTCGGTGCTTTTTTGTTTTAGAGCTAGAAATAGCAAGTTAAAATAAGGC
TAGTCCGTTTTTAGCGCGTGCGCCAATTCTGCAGACAAATGGCTCTAGAAGCTTCTTGGGGTCGCAGGCG
GCGCTGGCAGCTAGCGGAGCCACCATGGGAAAACCTATACCGAACCCCCTCCTTGGACTTGATAGTACTC
AGCAGCAGGGTAAGCCCATTCCAAACCCACTTCTCGGTCTGGATAGCACACAGCAACAAGGTAAGCCTAT
CCCTAACCCTCTGTTGGGCCTGGACTCCACGGGCCAAGGTGTGAGTAAGGGCGAAGAACTGTTTACCGGC
GTGGTCCCAATTCTGGTTGAGCTCGACGGTGACGTTAACGGACACAAGTTTAGTGTGCGCGGAGAAGGAG
AGGGAGATGCCACCAACGGAAAATTGACGCTGAAGTTTATATGCACCACGGGAAAGCTGCCGGTGCCGTG
GCCGACCTTGGTTACAACCCTGGGTGGCGGAGTCCAGTGTTTCAGCCGTTACCCAGACCACATGAAGCAG
CATGACTTCTTTAAGAGTGCTATGCCGGAGGGATACGTGCAGGAACGGACGATCAGTTTCAAAGATGACG
GTACTTACAAGACGCGAGCCGAGGTGAAGTTCGAGGGAGACACCTTGGTGAACAGGATAGAACTTAAGGG
AATTGATTTCAAGGAAGACGGTAATATTCTGGGTCACAAGCTGGAATACAACTTTAACAGCCATAACGTC
TACATTACTGCCGACAAGCAGAAGAACGGCATAAAGGCGAATTTCAAAATTCGGCACAACGTGGAAGGTG
GTGGCAAGCCGATCCCGAATCCCCTGCTGGGCTTGGATAGCACGCAGCAACAGGGAAAGCCCATCCCTAA
CCCCTTGCTGGGACTCGACAGCACCGGAGGCCAGCAAGGCGGTGGCAAACCGATACCCAATCCCCTGCTC
GGCCTGGATAGCACCCAGCAGCAAGGCAAGCCAATCCCCAACCCTCTGCTGGGCCTCGACTCGACAGGTG
GCGATGGAAGTGTTCAACTGGCGGACCACTATCAGCAGAATACGCCGATCGGAGATGGCCCCGTGCTGTT
GCCGGATAATCACTATCTGTCGACTCAGAGCGTTCTGAGTAAGGACCCAAACGAAAAACGAGATCACATG
GTGTTGTTGGAGTTCGTGACCGCCGCCGGCATTACGTTGGGAATGGACGAGCTGTACAAGGGCCAAGGAG
GCAAGCCCATACCAAATCCCTTGCTGGGCCTCGACAGCACTCAGCAACAAGGAAAGCCAATACCAAATCC
ACTGTTGGGCCTCGACAGTACGCAACAGCAGGGCAAGCCCATCCCGAACCCGTTGCTGGGACTGGATAGT
ACCTCAAGCGCTTCCTTGGGGTCGCAGGCGGCGCTGGCTCGAGGATCCTAGGACGCGTCCAGAGGTACCC
GTTACATAACTTACGGTAAATGGCCCGCCTGGCTGACCGCCCAACGACCCCCGCCCATTGACGTCAATAG
TAACGCCAATAGGGACTTTCCATTGACGTCAATGGGTGGAGTATTTACGGTAAACTGCCCACTTGGCAGT
ACATCAAGTGTATCATATGCCAAGTACGCCCCCTATTGACGTCAATGACGGTAAATGGCCCGCCTGGCAT
TGTGCCCAGTACATGACCTTATGGGACTTTCCTACTTGGCAGTACATCTACGTATTAGTCATCGCTATTA
CCATGGTCGAGGTGAGCCCCACGTTCTGCTTCACTCTCCCCATCTCCCCCCCCTCCCCACCCCCAATTTT
GTATTTATTTATTTTTTAATTATTTTGTGCAGCGATGGGGGCGGGGGGGGGGGGGGGGCGCGCGCCRGGS
GGGGSGGGGSGGGGSGRGGGGSGGGGSGGGGSGAGGCGGAGAGGKGCGGCGGCAGCCAATCAGAGCGGCG
CGCTCCGAAAGTTTCCTTTTATGGCGAGGCGGCGGCGGCGGCGGCCCTATAAAAAGCGAAGCGCGCGGCG
GGCGGGAGTCGCTGCGCGCTGCCTTCGCCCCGTGCCCCGCTCCGCCGCCGCCTCGCGCCGCCCGCCCCGG
CTCTGACTGACCGCGTTACTCCCACAGGTGAGCGGGCGGGACGGCCCTTCTCCTCCGGGCTGTAATTAGC
TGAGCAAGAGGTAAGGGTTTAAGGGATGGTTGGTTGGTGGGGTATTAATGTTTAATTACCTGGAGCACCT
GCCTGAAATCACTTTTTTTCAGGTTGGACCGGTGCCACCATGGATTACAAAGATGATGACGATAAATCGC
CGAAGAAAAAGCGCAAGGTCGAAGCGTCCGACAAGAAGTACAGCATCGGCCTGGACATCGGCACCAACTC
TGTGGGCTGGGCCGTGATCACCGACGAGTACAAGGTGCCCAGCAAGAAATTCAAGGTGCTGGGCAACACC
GACCGGCACAGCATCAAGAAGAACCTGATCGGAGCCCTGCTGTTCGACAGCGGCGAAACAGCCGAGGCCA
CCCGGCTGAAGAGAACCGCCAGAAGAAGATACACCAGACGGAAGAACCGGATCTGCTATCTGCAAGAGAT
CTTCAGCAACGAGATGGCCAAGGTGGACGACAGCTTCTTCCACAGACTGGAAGAGTCCTTCCTGGTGGAA
GAGGATAAGAAGCACGAGCGGCACCCCATCTTCGGCAACATCGTGGACGAGGTGGCCTACCACGAGAAGT
ACCCCACCATCTACCACCTGAGAAAGAAACTGGTGGACAGCACCGACAAGGCCGACCTGCGGCTGATCTA
TCTGGCCCTGGCCCACATGATCAAGTTCCGGGGCCACTTCCTGATCGAGGGCGACCTGAACCCCGACAAC
AGCGACGTGGACAAGCTGTTCATCCAGCTGGTGCAGACCTACAACCAGCTGTTCGAGGAAAACCCCATCA
ACGCCAGCGGCGTGGACGCCAAGGCCATCCTGTCTGCCAGACTGAGCAAGAGCAGACGGCTGGAAAATCT
GATCGCCCAGCTGCCCGGCGAGAAGAAGAATGGCCTGTTCGGAAACCTGATTGCCCTGAGCCTGGGCCTG
ACCCCCAACTTCAAGAGCAACTTCGACCTGGCCGAGGATGCCAAACTGCAGCTGAGCAAGGACACCTACG
ACGACGACCTGGACAACCTGCTGGCCCAGATCGGCGACCAGTACGCCGACCTGTTTCTGGCCGCCAAGAA
CCTGTCCGACGCCATCCTGCTGAGCGACATCCTGAGAGTGAACACCGAGATCACCAAGGCCCCCCTGAGC
GCCTCTATGATCAAGAGATACGACGAGCACCACCAGGACCTGACCCTGCTGAAAGCTCTCGTGCGGCAGC
AGCTGCCTGAGAAGTACAAAGAGATTTTCTTCGACCAGAGCAAGAACGGCTACGCCGGCTACATTGACGG
CGGAGCCAGCCAGGAAGAGTTCTACAAGTTCATCAAGCCCATCCTGGAAAAGATGGACGGCACCGAGGAA
CTGCTCGTGAAGCTGAACAGAGAGGACCTGCTGCGGAAGCAGCGGACCTTCGACAACGGCAGCATCCCCC
ACCAGATCCACCTGGGAGAGCTGCACGCCATTCTGCGGCGGCAGGAAGATTTTTACCCATTCCTGAAGGA
CAACCGGGAAAAGATCGAGAAGATCCTGACCTTCCGCATCCCCTACTACGTGGGCCCTCTGGCCAGGGGA
AACAGCAGATTCGCCTGGATGACCAGAAAGAGCGAGGAAACCATCACCCCCTGGAACTTCGAGGAAGTGG
TGGACAAGGGCGCTTCCGCCCAGAGCTTCATCGAGCGGATGACCAACTTCGATAAGAACCTGCCCAACGA
GAAGGTGCTGCCCAAGCACAGCCTGCTGTACGAGTACTTCACCGTGTATAACGAGCTGACCAAAGTGAAA
TACGTGACCGAGGGAATGAGAAAGCCCGCCTTCCTGAGCGGCGAGCAGAAAAAGGCCATCGTGGACCTGC
TGTTCAAGACCAACCGGAAAGTGACCGTGAAGCAGCTGAAAGAGGACTACTTCAAGAAAATCGAGTGCTT
CGACTCCGTGGAAATCTCCGGCGTGGAAGATCGGTTCAACGCCTCCCTGGGCACATACCACGATCTGCTG
AAAATTATCAAGGACAAGGACTTCCTGGACAATGAGGAAAACGAGGACATTCTGGAAGATATCGTGCTGA
CCCTGACACTGTTTGAGGACAGAGAGATGATCGAGGAACGGCTGAAAACCTATGCCCACCTGTTCGACGA
CAAAGTGATGAAGCAGCTGAAGCGGCGGAGATACACCGGCTGGGGCAGGCTGAGCCGGAAGCTGATCAAC
GGCATCCGGGACAAGCAGTCCGGCAAGACAATCCTGGATTTCCTGAAGTCCGACGGCTTCGCCAACAGAA
ACTTCATGCAGCTGATCCACGACGACAGCCTGACCTTTAAAGAGGACATCCAGAAAGCCCAGGTGTCCGG
CCAGGGCGATAGCCTGCACGAGCACATTGCCAATCTGGCCGGCAGCCCCGCCATTAAGAAGGGCATCCTG
CAGACAGTGAAGGTGGTGGACGAGCTCGTGAAAGTGATGGGCCGGCACAAGCCCGAGAACATCGTGATCG
AAATGGCCAGAGAGAACCAGACCACCCAGAAGGGACAGAAGAACAGCCGCGAGAGAATGAAGCGGATCGA
AGAGGGCATCAAAGAGCTGGGCAGCCAGATCCTGAAAGAACACCCCGTGGAAAACACCCAGCTGCAGAAC
GAGAAGCTGTACCTGTACTACCTGCAGAATGGGCGGGATATGTACGTGGACCAGGAACTGGACATCAACC
GGCTGTCCGACTACGATGTGGACCATATCGTGCCTCAGAGCTTTCTGAAGGACGACTCCATCGACAACAA
GGTGCTGACCAGAAGCGACAAGAACCGGGGCAAGAGCGACAACGTGCCCTCCGAAGAGGTCGTGAAGAAG
ATGAAGAACTACTGGCGGCAGCTGCTGAACGCCAAGCTGATTACCCAGAGAAAGTTCGACAATCTGACCA
AGGCCGAGAGAGGCGGCCTGAGCGAACTGGATAAGGCCGGCTTCATCAAGAGACAGCTGGTGGAAACCCG
GCAGATCACAAAGCACGTGGCACAGATCCTGGACTCCCGGATGAACACTAAGTACGACGAGAATGACAAG
CTGATCCGGGAAGTGAAAGTGATCACCCTGAAGTCCAAGCTGGTGTCCGATTTCCGGAAGGATTTCCAGT
TTTACAAAGTGCGCGAGATCAACAACTACCACCACGCCCACGACGCCTACCTGAACGCCGTCGTGGGAAC
CGCCCTGATCAAAAAGTACCCTAAGCTGGAAAGCGAGTTCGTGTACGGCGACTACAAGGTGTACGACGTG
CGGAAGATGATCGCCAAGAGCGAGCAGGAAATCGGCAAGGCTACCGCCAAGTACTTCTTCTACAGCAACA
TCATGAACTTTTTCAAGACCGAGATTACCCTGGCCAACGGCGAGATCCGGAAGCGGCCTCTGATCGAGAC
AAACGGCGAAACCGGGGAGATCGTGTGGGATAAGGGCCGGGATTTTGCCACCGTGCGGAAAGTGCTGAGC
ATGCCCCAAGTGAATATCGTGAAAAAGACCGAGGTGCAGACAGGCGGCTTCAGCAAAGAGTCTATCCTGC
CCAAGAGGAACAGCGATAAGCTGATCGCCAGAAAGAAGGACTGGGACCCTAAGAAGTACGGCGGCTTCGA
CAGCCCCACCGTGGCCTATTCTGTGCTGGTGGTGGCCAAAGTGGAAAAGGGCAAGTCCAAGAAACTGAAG
AGTGTGAAAGAGCTGCTGGGGATCACCATCATGGAAAGAAGCAGCTTCGAGAAGAATCCCATCGACTTTC
TGGAAGCCAAGGGCTACAAAGAAGTGAAAAAGGACCTGATCATCAAGCTGCCTAAGTACTCCCTGTTCGA
GCTGGAAAACGGCCGGAAGAGAATGCTGGCCTCTGCCGGCGAACTGCAGAAGGGAAACGAACTGGCCCTG
CCCTCCAAATATGTGAACTTCCTGTACCTGGCCAGCCACTATGAGAAGCTGAAGGGCTCCCCCGAGGATA
ATGAGCAGAAACAGCTGTTTGTGGAACAGCACAAGCACTACCTGGACGAGATCATCGAGCAGATCAGCGA
GTTCTCCAAGAGAGTGATCCTGGCCGACGCTAATCTGGACAAAGTGCTGTCCGCCTACAACAAGCACCGG
GATAAGCCCATCAGAGAGCAGGCCGAGAATATCATCCACCTGTTTACCCTGACCAATCTGGGAGCCCCTG
CCGCCTTCAAGTACTTTGACACCACCATCGACCGGAAGAGGTACACCAGCACCAAAGAGGTGCTGGACGC
CACCCTGATCCACCAGAGCATCACCGGCCTGTACGAGACACGGATCGACCTGTCTCAGCTGGGAGGCGAC
AGCCCCAAGAAGAAGAGAAAGGTGGAGGCCAGCTAAGAATTCTAACTAGAGCTCGCTGATCAGCCTCGAC
TGTGCCTTCTAGTTGCCAGCCATCTGTTGTTTGCCCCTCCCCCGTGCCTTCCTTGACCCTGGAAGGTGCC
ACTCCCACTGTCCTTTCCTAATAAAATGAGGAAATTGCATCGCATTGTCTGAGTAGGTGTCATTCTATTC
TGGGGGGTGGGGTGGGGCAGGACAGCAAGGGGGAGGATTGGGAAGAGAATAGCAGGCATGCTGGGGAGCG
GCCGCAGGAACCCCTAGTGATGGAGTTGGCCACTCCCTCTCTGCGCGCTCGCTCGCTCACTGAGGCCGGG
CGACCAAAGGTCGCCCGACGCCCGGGCTTTGCCCGGGCGGCCTCAGTGAGCGAGCGAGCGCGCAGCTGCC
TGCAGGGGCGCCTGATGCGGTATTTTCTCCTTACGCATCTGTGCGGTATTTCACACCGCATA
[95 nt withheld, positions 7413-7507]
T
[46 nt withheld, positions 7509-7554]
C
[141 nt withheld, positions 7556-7696]
CCTTTGACGTTGGAGTCCACGTTCTTT
[37 nt withheld, positions 7724-7760]
ACTCTATCTCGGGCTATTCTTTTGATTTATAAGGGATTTTGCCGATTTCGGTCTATTGGTTAAAAAATGA
GCTGATTTAACAAAAATTTAACGCGAATTTTAACAAAATATTAACGTTTACAATTTTATGGTGCACTCTC
AGTACAATCTGCTCTGATGCCGCATAGTTAAGCCAGCCCCGACACCCGCCAACACCCGCTGACGCGCCCT
GACGGGCTTGTCTGCTCCCGGCATCCGCTTACAGACAAGCTGTGACCGTCTCCGGGAGCTGCATGTGTCA
GAGGTTTTCACCGTCATCACCGAAACGCGCGAGACGAAAGGGCCTCGTGATACGCCTATTTTTATAGGTT
AATGTCATGATAATAATGGTTTCTTAGACGTCAGGTGGCACTTTTCGGGGAAATGTGCGCGGAACCCCTA
TTTGTTTATTTTTCTAAATACATTCAAATATGTATCCGCTCATGAGACAATAACCCTGATAAATGCTTCA
ATAATATTGAAAAAGGAAGAGTATGAGTATTCAACATTTCCGTGTCGCCCTTATTCCCTTTTTTGCGGCA
TTTTGCCTTCCTGTTTTTGCTCACCCAGAAACGCTGGTGAAAGTAAAAGATGCTGAAGATCAGTTGGGTG
CACGAGTGGGTTACATCGAACTGGATCTCAACAGCGGTAAGATCCTTGAGAGTTTTCGCCCCGAAGAACG
TTTTCCAATGATGAGCACTTTTAAAGTTCTGCTATGTGGCGCGGTATTATCCCGTATTGACGCCGGGCAA
GAGCAACTCGGTCGCCGCATACACTATTCTCAGAATGACTTGGTTGAGTACTCACCAGTCACAGAAAAGC
ATCTTACGGATGGCATGACAGTAAGAGAATTATGCAGTGCTGCCATAACCATGAGTGATAACACTGCGGC
CAACTTACTTCTGACAACGATCGGAGGACCGAAGGAGCTAACCGCTTTTTTGCACAACATGGGGGATCAT
GTAACTCGCCTTGATCGTTGGGAACCGGAGCTGAATGAAGCCATACCAAACGACGAGCGTGACACCACGA
TGCCTGTAGCAATGGCAACAACGTTGCGCAAACTATTAACTGGCGAACTACTTACTCTAGCTTCCCGGCA
ACAATTAATAGACTGGATGGAGGCGGATAAAGTTGCAGGACCACTTCTGCGCTCGGCCCTTCCGGCTGGC
TGGTTTATTGCTGATAAATCTGGAGCCGGTGAGCGTGGAAGCCGCGGTATCATTGCAGCACTGGGGCCAG
ATGGTAAGCCCTCCCGTATCGTAGTTATCTACACGACGGGGAGTCAGGCAACTATGGATGAACGAAATAG
ACAGATCGCTGAGATAGGTGCCTCACTGATTAAGCATTGGTAACTGTCAGACCAAGTTTACTCATATATA
CTTTAGATTGATTTAAAACTTCATTTTTAATTTAAAAGGATCTAGGTGAAGATCCTTTTTGATAATCTCA
TGACCAAAATCCCTTAACGTGAGTTTTCGTTCCACTGAGCGTCAGACCCCGTAGAAAAGATCAAAGGATC
TTCTTGAGATCCTTTTTTTCTGCGCGTAATCTGCTGCTTGCAAACAAAAAAACCACCGCTACCAGCGGTG
GTTTGTTTGCCGGATCAAGAGCTACCAACTCTTTTTCCGAAGGTAACTGGCTTCAGCAGAGCGCAGATAC
CAAATACTGTTCTTCTAGTGTAGCCGTAGTTAGGCCACCACTTCAAGAACTCTGTAGCACCGCCTACATA
CCTCGCTCTGCTAATCCTGTTACCAGTGGCTGCTGCCAGTGGCGATAAGTCGTGTCTTACCGGGTTGGAC
TCAAGACGATAGTTACCGGATAAGGCGCAGCGGTCGGGCTGAACGGGGGGTTCGTGCACACAGCCCAGCT
TGGAGCGAACGACCTACACCGAACTGAGATACCTACAGCGTGAGCTATGAGAAAGCGCCACGCTTCCCGA
AGGGAGAAAGGCGGACAGGTATCCGGTAAGCGGCAGGGTCGGAACAGGAGAGCGCACGAGGGAGCTTCCA
GGGGGAAACGCCTGGTATCTTTATAGTCCTGTCGGGTTTCGCCACCTCTGACTTGAGCGTCGATTTTTGT
GATGCTCGTCAGGGGGGCGGAGCCTATGGAAA
